Addgene plasmid #102635: pJL1-mTFP1
Purpose: In vitro expression of mTFP1 from the T7 promoter
Depositing lab: Michael Jewett. Depositing organization: Northwestern University. Publication: BioBits Bright: A fluorescent synthetic biology education kit. Stark JC, Huang A, Nguyen PQ, Dubner RS, Hsu KJ, Ferrante TC, Anderson M, Kanapskyte A, Mucha Q, Packett JS, Patel P, Patel R, Qaq D, Zondor T, Burke J, Martinez T, Miller-Berry A, Puppala A, Reichert K, Schmid M, Brand L, Hill LR, Chellaswamy JF, Faheem N, Fetherling S, Gong E, Gonzalzles EM, Granito T, Koritsaris J, Nguyen B, Ottman S, Palffy C, Patel A, Skweres S, Slaton A, Woods T, Donghia N, Pardee K, Collins JJ, Jewett MC. Sci Adv. 2018 Aug 1;4(8):eaat5107. doi: 10.1126/sciadv.aat5107. eCollection 2018 Aug. PubMed 30083609.
Backbone
  Vector backbone: pJL1
  Backbone size w/o insert (bp): 1759
  Total vector size (bp): 2476
  Vector type: Bacterial Expression
Growth in bacteria
  Bacterial resistance: Kanamycin, 50 μg/mL
  Growth temperature: 37°C
  Growth strain: DH5alpha
  Copy number: High Copy
Gene/Insert
  Gene/Insert name: mTFP1
  Insert size (bp): 711
  Promoter: T7
  Cloning method: Restriction Enzyme; 5′ cloning site NdeI (not destroyed); 3′ cloning site SalI (not destroyed)
  Sequencing primers: 5′ TAATACGACTCACTATAGGG; 3′ TAGTTATTGCTCAGCGGTGG
Resource information
  A portion of this plasmid was derived from a plasmid made by: mTFP1 insert is from Addgene #54553
Terms and licenses: Academic/Nonprofit Terms; Industry Terms: Not Available to Industry
How to cite: pJL1-mTFP1 was a gift from Michael Jewett (Addgene plasmid # 102635 ; http://n2t.net/addgene:102635 ; RRID:Addgene_102635)
