[The description below was written by a language model from this plasmid's Addgene catalogue record and pLannotate feature annotations shown in this document.]
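Description:
pJL1-mTFP1 is a small (about 2.5 kb) bacterial expression plasmid built on the minimal pJL1 backbone and intended for in vitro, cell-free expression of the monomeric teal fluorescent protein mTFP1. It is propagated in standard E. coli cloning strains through a high-copy ColE1/pUC-type origin of replication and is selected with kanamycin, resistance being provided by an aminoglycoside phosphotransferase (KanR) gene. Apart from these two maintenance elements, the plasmid consists almost entirely of the expression cassette, which keeps the template compact.

The cassette is a classic bacteriophage T7 arrangement. A T7 promoter drives transcription, the efficient ribosome binding site from T7 gene 10 directs translation initiation, and a T7 terminator closes the transcription unit. The roughly 0.7 kb mTFP1 coding sequence, annotated as the mammalian codon-optimised version and derived from another deposited plasmid, sits between retained NdeI and SalI sites, so the open reading frame can be swapped easily. Automated annotation also flags a short fragment resembling a T7 gene 10B-derived solubility tag between the coding sequence and the terminator. The catalogue entry lists no tag, so this is probably a partial match rather than a functional fusion.

Because expression depends on T7 RNA polymerase, the plasmid serves as a template in cell-free transcription–translation reactions supplied with that enzyme. There it yields a cyan-teal fluorescent readout. It was deposited as part of a set of fluorescent protein constructs for a synthetic biology education kit.
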