Features (pLannotate 1.2.2; 7 found; start..end, strand, type, name):
    576..598     -  RBS            RBS: efficient ribosome binding site from bacteriophage T7 gene 10 (Olins and Rangwala, 1989)
    630..648     -  promoter       T7 promoter: promoter for bacteriophage T7 RNA polymerase
    676..1264    -  rep_origin     ori: high-copy-number ColE1/pMB1/pBR322/pUC origin of replication
   1386..2201    +  CDS            KanR: aminoglycoside phosphotransferase; aph(3')-Ia; confers resistance to kanamycin in bacteria or G418 (Geneticin®) in eukaryotes
   2219..2266    -  terminator     T7 terminator: transcription terminator for bacteriophage T7 RNA polymerase
   2274..2323    -  CDS            SET1 (fragment): solubility-enhancement tag derived from T7 phage gene 10B
   2332..568     -  CDS            mTFP1 (across the origin): monomeric teal (cyan) fluorescent protein (Ai et al., 2006) mammalian codon-optimized
>Addgene plasmid #102635 | pJL1-mTFP1 | addgene full sequence | sequence record 199473 | Addgene NGS Result
TCTTGGCCCTGTAGATGGTCTTGAAGTCAACGCGGTGGTGGCCGCCGCCCTCCAGCAGCAGCTTGTGCTT
GACGTCGCCCTTCAGCACGCCGTCGCGCACGTACATCCTCTCGGTGGAGGCGTCCCAGCCGGTGGTCTTC
TTCTGCATCACGGGGCCGTTGGGGGGGAAGTTCTCGCCCTTGAGGTGTATCTCGTAGATGAAGGAGTCCT
CCTCCATGGAGATGTCGGACTTCACCTTCACGATGCCCTTGTCCTCGAAGGTCATGGTGCGCTCCCAAGA
GTAGCCCTCGGGGAAGGACTGCTTGAAGTAGTTGGGGATGTCGTCGGGGTACTTGGTGAAGGCCCTGTTG
CCGTAGGCGAACGCGGTGGTCAGAATGTCGTAGGAGAAGGGCAGGGGGGCTCCCTCCTTCACCTCCAGGT
TGATGGTGTTGGTGCCGTCGTAGGGCTTGCCCTCGCCCTCGCCCTCGATCACGAAGGCGTGGCCATTCAC
GTTGCCCTCCATCTTCAGCTTGATCTTCATGTCGGGCTTGATTACGCCCATTGTGGTCTCCTCGCCCTTG
CTCACCATATGTATATCTCCTTCTTAAAGTTAAACAAAATTATTTCTAGAGGGAAACCGTTGTGGTCTCC
CTATAGTGAGTCGTATTAATTTCGCGGGATCGCGTTGCTGGCGTTTTTCCATAGGCTCCGCCCCCCTGAC
GAGCATCACAAAAATCGACGCTCAAGTCAGAGGTGGCGAAACCCGACAGGACTATAAAGATACCAGGCGT
TTCCCCCTGGAAGCTCCCTCGTGCGCTCTCCTGTTCCGACCCTGCCGCTTACCGGATACCTGTCCGCCTT
TCTCCCTTCGGGAAGCGTGGCGCTTTCTCATAGCTCACGCTGTAGGTATCTCAGTTCGGTGTAGGTCGTT
CGCTCCAAGCTGGGCTGTGTGCACGAACCCCCCGTTCAGCCCGACCGCTGCGCCTTATCCGGTAACTATC
GTCTTGAGTCCAACCCGGTAAGACACGACTTATCGCCACTGGCAGCAGCCACTGGTAACAGGATTAGCAG
AGCGAGGTATGTAGGCGGTGCTACAGAGTTCTTGAAGTGGTGGCCTAACTACGGCTACACTAGAAGAACA
GTATTTGGTATCTGCGCTCTGCTGAAGCCAGTTACCTTCGGAAAAAGAGTTGGTAGCTCTTGATCCGGCA
AACAAACCACCGCTGGTAGCGGTGGTTTTTTTGTTTGCAAGCAGCAGATTACGCGCAGAAAAAAAGGATC
TCAAGAAGATCCTTTGATCTCACGTTGTGTCTCAAAATCTCTGATGTTACATTGCACAAGATAAAAATAT
ATCATCATGAACAATAAAACTGTCTGCTTACATAAACAGTAATACAAGGGGTGTTATGAGCCATATTCAA
CGGGAAACGTCTTGCTCGAAGCCGCGATTAAATTCCAACATGGATGCTGATTTATATGGGTATAAATGGG
CTCGCGATAATGTCGGGCAATCAGGTGCGACAATCTATCGATTGTATGGGAAGCCCGATGCGCCAGAGTT
GTTTCTGAAACATGGCAAAGGTAGCGTTGCCAATGATGTTACAGATGAGATGGTCAGACTAAACTGGCTG
ACGGAATTTATGCCTCTTCCGACCATCAAGCATTTTATCCGTACTCCTGATGATGCATGGTTACTCACCA
CTGCGATCCCCGGGAAAACAGCATTCCAGGTATTAGAAGAATATCCTGATTCAGGTGAAAATATTGTTGA
TGCGCTGGCAGTGTTCCTGCGCCGGTTGCATTCGATTCCTGTTTGTAATTGTCCTTTTAACAGCGATCGC
GTATTTCGTCTCGCTCAGGCGCAATCACGAATGAATAACGGTTTGGTTGATGCGAGTGATTTTGATGACG
AGCGTAATGGCTGGCCTGTTGAACAAGTCTGGAAAGAAATGCATAAGCTTTTGCCATTCTCACCGGATTC
AGTCGTCACTCATGGTGATTTCTCACTTGATAACCTTATTTTTGACGAGGGGAAATTAATAGGTTGTATT
GATGTTGGACGAGTCGGAATCGCAGACCGATACCAGGATCTTGCCATCCTATGGAACTGCCTCGGTGAGT
TTTCTCCTTCATTACAGAAACGGCTTTTTCAAAAATATGGTATTGATAATCCTGATATGAATAAATTGCA
GTTTCATTTGATGCTCGATGAGTTTTTCTAATCAGAATTGGCTTTCAGCAAAAAACCCCTCAAGACCCGT
TTAGAGGCCCCAAGGGGTTATGCTAGTTATTGCTCAGCGGTGGCAGCAGCCAACTCAGCTTCCTTTCGGG
CTTTGTTAGCAGCCGGTCGACTTACTTGTACAGCTCGTCCATGCCGTCGGTGGAGTTGCGGGCCACGGCG
CTCTCGTAAACGGTCACCTTGTTGTAGTCCTTGTCGTGGTTCAGGATCTCGATGCGGTGGTCCACAAAGT
GATAGTCGGGCAGCTTCACCGCCT
