>Addgene plasmid #102635 | pJL1-mTFP1 | depositor partial sequence | sequence record 194100 | mTFP1 gene
ATGGTGAGCAAGGGCGAGGAGACCACAATGGGCGTAATCAAGCCCGACATGAAGATCAAGCTGAAGATGG
AGGGCAACGTGAATGGCCACGCCTTCGTGATCGAGGGCGAGGGCGAGGGCAAGCCCTACGACGGCACCAA
CACCATCAACCTGGAGGTGAAGGAGGGAGCCCCCCTGCCCTTCTCCTACGACATTCTGACCACCGCGTTC
GCCTACGGCAACAGGGCCTTCACCAAGTACCCCGACGACATCCCCAACTACTTCAAGCAGTCCTTCCCCG
AGGGCTACTCTTGGGAGCGCACCATGACCTTCGAGGACAAGGGCATCGTGAAGGTGAAGTCCGACATCTC
CATGGAGGAGGACTCCTTCATCTACGAGATACACCTCAAGGGCGAGAACTTCCCCCCCAACGGCCCCGTG
ATGCAGAAGAAGACCACCGGCTGGGACGCCTCCACCGAGAGGATGTACGTGCGCGACGGCGTGCTGAAGG
GCGACGTCAAGCACAAGCTGCTGCTGGAGGGCGGCGGCCACCACCGCGTTGACTTCAAGACCATCTACAG
GGCCAAGAAGGCGGTGAAGCTGCCCGACTATCACTTTGTGGACCACCGCATCGAGATCCTGAACCACGAC
AAGGACTACAACAAGGTGACCGTTTACGAGAGCGCCGTGGCCCGCAACTCCACCGACGGCATGGACGAGC
TGTACAAGTAA
